>Addgene plasmid #220345 | V5-BS2-SENP2 (Nuclear Pore) | addgene full sequence | sequence record 436840 | Addgene NGS Result
ATAGGCGACGGCAGGGCGCCAAAATAATAAATCAGTCATCATGTGAATTTGGCTTTCCAGAGAACGCGGA
TACAAATCGGCAACTTTCTCTGCCAGCGGCTTCCCTAGTAAATACTCGAGCGCTGCATCAAGCGTTTCCT
GAGAATGAACGTCTGAATCCGGGGTGAAAAATAAATATCCTTCATCACGGGTTGTTCCAATTAATAGCGG
AATACCGGAAGCAGCCCCTTCTGCGATCGCTTTTTCTGGTTCTTCAGGCAGCGTTTTCGGATCAAGGGCG
GGCTGGAAGAACAGCTGAAAGATATTTTCTTTTTCTGCAATCCGAAGCTGATCAGCCGCTTTTAGCAAAT
CTTCCGCAGAAACCGTATGCAATTTATCCAGTTGGCCCTCGTTAATCCCAAGGACCTGTAAAAAGGCTGC
CGAGGTGCTCGCCGCTTGTTCTTTCGTCATCGTTCGAGAAGCGCCGCTTTCCATGATTGCTTTCTGGAAC
AGGCCTTTTGCCGCAGGCATAGCAAGCAGCGCGGCAATGCTCATCCCGCCGGCGGATTCTCCAAATACTG
TTACGTTATCGGGATCACCGCCAAACGCTGAAATATTCTCTCGCACCCATTTCAGCGCGGCGGCTTGGTC
TAAAAGCCCAAGGTTATCAGAATACGCCTCATTAAATGAAGACAAGTGCAAAAAGCCAAACGGCCCCAGC
CGATAGTTCAATGTAACGACAATGACTTCTCCCTGTGCCGCAAGTTTTGATCCGTCATACAATGGCTCAC
TGCCCGCTCCTAGATAAAAAGCGCCTCCGTGAATCCACACCATGACAGGAAGATTTTTACTTGGGGTGTC
AGGCGCAAATACATTGACATACAAGCAATCCTCGGACTGGCGGGGCAGCTCAGTATACGAAAGTGACAGC
AAATCAGACGGCTGCGGGCAAATAGAGCCGTACGCTGTGGCATCAAGCACATCTTCCCACACTTCAGGCG
GCTCAGGTGCTTTAAAACGCCATTGTCCGACAGGCGGCTTGGCATAGGGGATGCCTTTCCACTTATGTAC
GCCGTTTTCCGTTGTGCCTTTTACTTTGCCGTATTGAGTCGTTACTATTTGATGAGTGGTGCTGTCCAGG
CCCAGCAGGGGGTTGGGGATGGGCTTGCCCATGGTGGCATACTCTAGCCTTAAGAGCTGTAATTGAACTG
GGAGTGGACACCTGTGGAGAGAAAGGCAAAGTGGATGTCAGTAAGACCAATAGGTGCCTATCAGAAACGC
AAGAGTCTTCTCTGTCTCGACAAGCCCAGTTTCTATTGGTCTCCTTAAACCTGTCTTGTAACCTTGATAC
TTACCTGCCCAGTGCCTCACGACCAACTTCTGCAGCTTAAGTTCGAGACTGTTGTGTCAGAAGCACTGAC
TGCGTTAGCAATTTAACTGTGATAAACTACCGCAATAAAGCTTCTAGTGATCTGACGGTTCACTAAACCA
GCTCTGCTTATATAGACCTCCCACCGTACACGCCTACCGCCCATTTGCGTCAACGGGGCGGGGTTATTAC
GACATTTTGGAAAGTCCCGTTGATTTTGGTGCCAAAACAAACTCCCATTGACGTCAATGGGGTGGAGACT
TGGAAATCCCCGTGAGTCAAACCGCTATCCACGCCCATTGGTGTACTGCCAAAACCGCATCACCATGGTA
ATAGCGATGACTAATACGTAGATGTACTGCCAAGTAGGAAAGTCCCGTAAGGTCATGTACTGGGCATAAT
GCCAGGCGGGCCATTTACCGTCATTGACGTCAATAGGGGGCGGACTTGGCATATGATACACTTGATGTAC
TGCCAAGTGGGCAGTTTACCGTAAATACTCCACCCATTGACGTCAATGGAAAGTCCCTATTGGCGTTACT
ATGGGAACATACGTCATTATTGACGTCAATGGGCGGGGGTCGTTGGGCGGTCAGCCAGGCGGGCCATTTA
CCGTAAGTTATGTAACGCGGAACTCCATATATGGGCTATGAACTAATGACCCCGTAATTGATTACTATTA
ATAACTAGTCAATAATCAATGCCAACATGGCGGTCATATTGGACATGAGCCAATATAAATGTACATATTA
TGATATAGATACAACGTATGCAATGGCCAATAGCCAATATTGATTTATGCTATATAACCAATGAATAATA
TGGCTAATGGCCAATATTGAAGATCTCGATCCTCTACGCCGGACGCATCGTGGCCGGAGTACTGCGGTTT
ATCTCGATGGCTACGAGGGCAGACAGTAAGTGGATTTACCATAATCCCTTAATTGTACGCACCGCTAAAA
CGCGTTCAGCGCGATCACGGCAGCAGACAGGTAAAAATGGCAACAAACCACCCGAAAAACTGCCGCAATC
GCGCCTGATAAATTTTAACCGTATGAATACCTATGCAACCAGAGGGTACAGGCCACATTACCCCCACTTA
ATCCACTGAAGCTGCCATTTTTCATGGTTTCACCATCCCAGCGAAGGGCCATCCAGCGTGCGTTCCTGTA
TTTCCGGACTATAAAAGGATCTAGGTGAAGATCCTTTTTGATAATCTCATGACCAAAATCACTTAACGTG
AGTTTTCGTTCCACTGAGCGTCAGACCCCGTAGAAAAGATCAAAGGATCTTCTTGAAATCCTTTTTTTCT
GCGCGTAATCTGCTGCTTGCAAACAAAAAAACCACCGCTACCAGCGGTGGTTTGTTTGCCGGATCAAGAG
CTACCAACTCTTTTTCCGAAGGTAACTGGCTTCAGCAGAGCGCAGATACCAAATACTGTCCTTCTAGTGT
AGCCGTAGTTAGGCCACCACTTCAAGAACTCTGTAGCACCGCCTACATACCTCGCTCTGCTAATCCTGTT
ACCAGTGGCTGCTGCCAGTGGCGATAAGTCGTGTCTTACCGGGTTGGACTCAAGACGATAGTTACCGGAT
AAGGCGCAGCGGTCGGGCTGAACGGGGGGTTCGTGCACACAGCCCAGCTTGGAGCGAACGACCTACACCG
AACTGAGATACCTACAGCGTGAGCTATGAGAAAGCGCCACGCTTCCCGAAGGGAGAAAGGCGGACAGGTA
TCCGGTAAGCGGCAGGGTCGGAACAGGAGAGCGCACGAGGGAGCTTCCAGGGGGAAACGCCTGGTATCTT
TATAGTCCTGTCGGGTTTCGCCACCTCTGACTTGAGCGTCGATTTTTGTGATGCTCGTCAGGGGGGCGGA
GCCTATGGAAAAACGCCAGCAACGCGGCCTTTTTACGGTTCCTGGCCTTTTGCTGGCCTTTTGCTCACAT
GTTCTTTCCTGCGTTATCCCCTGATTCTGTGGATAACCGTATTACCGCCTTTGAGTGAGCTGATACCGGT
TGGGCGTCGCTTGGTCGGTCATTTCGAACCCCAGAGTCCCGCTCAGAAGAACTCGTCAAGAAGGCGATAG
AAGGCGATGCGCTGCGAATCGGGAGCGGCGATACCGTAAAGCACGAGGAAGCGGTCAGCCCATTCGCCGC
CAAGCTCTTCAGCAATATCACGGGTAGCCAACGCTATGTCCTGATAGCGGTCCGCCACACCCAGCCGGCC
ACAGTCGATGAATCCAGAAAAGCGGCCATTTTCCACCATGATATTCGGCAAGCAGGCATCGCCATGAGTC
ACGACGAGATCCTCACCATCCGGCATACGCGCCTTGAGCTTGGCGAACAGTTCGGCTGGCGCGAGCCCCT
GATGCTCTTCGTCCAGATCATCCTGATCGACAAGACCGGCTTCCATCCGAGTGCGTGCTCGCTCGATGCG
ATGTTTCGCTTGGTGGTCGAATGGGCAGGTAGCCGGATCAAGCGTATGCAGCCGCCGCATTGCATCAGCC
ATGATGGATACTTTCTCGGCAGGAGCAAGGTGAGATGACAGGAGATCCTGCCCCGGCACTTCGCCCAATA
GCAGCCAGTCCCTTCCCGCTTCAGTGACAACGTCGAGCACAGCTGCGCAAGGAACGCCCGTCGTGGCCAG
CCACGATAGCCGCGCTGCCTCGTCCTGCAGTTCATTCAGGGCACCGGACAGGTCGGTCTTGACAAAAAGA
ACCGGGCGCCCCTGCGCTGACAGCCGGAACACGGCGGCATCAGAGCAGCCGATTGTCTGTTGTGCCCAGT
CATAGCCGAATAGCCTCTCCACCCAAGCGGCCGGAGAACCTGCGTGCAATCCATCTTGTTCAAGCATGCT
AAACGACCGTCATCCTGTCTCTTGATCAGATCTTGATCCCCTGCGCCATCAGATCCTTGGCGGCAAGAAA
GCCATCCAGTTTACTTTGCAGGGCTTCCCAACCTTACCAGAGGGCGCCCCAGCTGGCAATTCTTTTGAAG
CTCACGCTGCCGCAAGCACTCAGGGCGCAAGGGCTGCTAAAGGAAGCGGAACACGTAGAAAGCCAGTCCG
CAGAAACGGTGCTGACCCCGGATGAATGTCAGCTACTGGGCTATCTGGACAAGGGAAAACGCAAGCGCAA
AGAGGATCCATTAGAATTCGATTTTACCACATTTGTAGAGGTTTTACTTGCTTAAAAAAACCTCCCACAT
CTCCCCCTGAACCTGAAACATAAAATGAATGCAATTGTTGTTGTTAACTTGTTTATTGCAGCTTATAATG
GTTACAAATAAAGCAATAGCATCACAAATTTCACAAATAAAGCATTTTTTTCACTGCATTCTAGTTGTGG
TTTGTCCAAACTCATCAATGTATCTTATCATGTCTGCTCGAAGCGGCCGCCCCAAGGGGTTATGCTAGTT
ATTGCTCAGCGGTGGCAGCAGCCAACTCAGCTTCCTTTCGGGCTTTGTTAGCAGCCGGATCAGCTTGCAT
GCCTGCAGGTCGACTCTAGAGGATCCCCGGGTACCGAGCCCGAATTCGTTTAAACATTACAGCAACTGCT
GATGAAGGATTTCCCACACCATCTTCTTCCGGAAGAGAGGCATCTGGTGCTGAGTAAATGTGATAGGTTT
GTCCCTAGAAATATAATCTGCATATTTACAAGTAAACATTCCACAATCACTCCCATTCAGCTGTTGAGGA
ATCTCGTGTGGTTTCATGCTGTGATGGGTCCACTCTAAAAGATTCAGATCACTATTTCTTTTGGTCTTAC
TTTCATCCTGTAAATACTGAAGGAGAATCTCACAGATCCTGTGGCCCTTTTGTCCCATAGAATCCAGATA
TTTAAGACACTTTTTTCTTAGGTCAATCACCACCAGGCTCCAATGTACCTTCCGATGAATAGGCACCAGA
ATAATTTCTTGTTCAAAGAGATTTACCCCTTTGGTCCATCGTTTCACTGCTTGGTAACCCCCAGACTTTA
ATTTAGGATAGAAGAAAGTACTGAATACATGAAGTGCTGGATAGCCTTGCTTTTTATTTCTTTCCACCAG
AAGATTCATGTAAAAATTAATGACTTCATCATTGAGCCAGTGATAGTTCTTTAATGTCTGAATATCTCCT
CGAGTAATTCGCAATTTGAAAGCACTACTTAGGATTTCATCCTGTGGGCCATGGCCTAGGGCATTACTGA
TTTCCTTTTCCATGTCCTCTGTAAGTTCAAGGAGATCGTCCGTTCTTCTGTCCCTCTCTTTGCCTGAGCA
ATTCTTTTCCTTTGTCTCAATTATTGACACTTTCCTCCTGAGTAAGCCATTGCTTCCACTGCCCAGGCGG
AGTCGGGCCGACACTTCTTCTGATAGGTCAGGCTCCAGTTGGTATCCCCTCCTACTTTCATTTTCAAATC
TGATTCCGACCATCGTCTCTGTATCAGTAATTTTCCCCTTTGAACACCTCTTTTCACTTCTCAATGAACA
TAGAGGTCCCCTTGTTTCAACAAGTCTATATTGTTTTGGAACAAACTGAGTTGTTTTGACTCCGTGATTT
TGCTCTTCCCCCCAGCCTTTGGTCTTTAATGTGTCCATCTGACTTCTTTGAGAACTGTGATAATTTGAAG
TTACAGGACAGACAGAGTTTCCATGACCACTTTCTTTAAGTCGTTCCAATAACTTTCGGTACTTCTCTCT
TTCCTCTTTTTGAACACCCTCCTCCACAGTACAATGGGGACGCCTCAGACCCTTGCCACTCTCTTCAGAA
ATCATCTCTGTTACAGCCTGTTCCTGAGGTTTCCACATTAAAGAACTCTCTGGATTACCTTTGCTATGGC
GACGGCCACCTGGTCTTCTATTACAGCCTTCTGAGTTCAAAGTAAAACCAAAGGAAGGCAGGACTCTGCG
TGGCTGATCTCGGGTAACTGTCACTCTGATCTTTGGATAGTCACTTATTCCATTAGGAGATTTATTACCC
AGTTTCAGCATGTTGTTCCAGGATCCAGAACCTGTCAGTTCACAAGATGAAGAGTTCGAAAATACCTCTC
CTGAAGGGGCCACATTCCGTGTTCCATTACAAGCAGAAGTTACCATGGGCTTTGTGGTCAGCTGGAATGG
GAATCCAAATAAGCTGGCAGCATTGTAGAGACTGTTTTTCACTTGGTGAATAAAGCAATCTAATCTTGGT
CTTTTGGCTGGTATTTCATCAGTGTCCACTGTAGAAAACAGAGTGCTGTCTGAGCGCCGCCTCTTCAGGA
GGGCCCGGGCAGGGGGCACCGACCGGTCGCAGAAACGGAAAATGGTGCCGAGAATCCTAACCAGCCATCT
GTACATGAATTCGAAGCTTGAGCTCGAGATCTGAGTCCGGCCGGAGGATCCTTCTCCTTTTGAAGGGAAT
AGCTTCTGCCTTTTTTCAGATTCGGGATCGTTTTCGATCGTAATCTCTGAGTCTAAAATCAGCGTCTCTC
TCGTTTCTTCATGATACGCAGGCCAATTCACAGCTTCGGTGCTTGGGTTTCCTGTTTTGGCGAACGTGAT
CCACGCTGATTGTATCGTGTGAGAAAGCTGTTTCACCTCATCCGTAATCTCCGCTTTTGCCATTCGTTCC
AATCCGTCCAGATTTCCAAAGACAAAAGGAAGCTCTAATGCGTGAAACGCTTTATTGTACGGCGGCTTCT
TCGGGTGCCAATCGAACCTGTACATCCAGACAGGGGCGTAATGAGACTGTGCGGATGC
Features (pLannotate 1.2.2; 16 found; start..end, strand, type, name):
   1202..1334    -  intron         chimeric intron: chimera between introns from human β-globin and immunoglobulin heavy chain genes
   1473..1672    -  promoter       CMV promoter: human cytomegalovirus (CMV) immediate early promoter
   1674..2051    -  enhancer       CMV enhancer: human cytomegalovirus immediate early enhancer
   2244..2527    -  misc_feature   cer region: ColE1-derived recombination site that helps to maintain plasmids as monomers
   2643..3231    +  rep_origin     ori: high-copy-number ColE1/pMB1/pBR322/pUC origin of replication
   3403..4197    -  CDS            NeoR/KanR: aminoglycoside phosphotransferase from Tn5; aph(3')-II (or nptII); confers resistance to neomycin, kanamycin, and G418 (Geneticin®)
   4229..4330    -  CDS            tnpA (fragment): TN5P_ECOLX - Also known as tnp. Experimental evidence at protein level: Swiss-Prot protein existence level 1. Mediates transposition of transposon Tn5 by a 'cut and paste' mechanism. First, the monomeric transposase binds the 19 bp inverted DNA repeats flanking the transposon. Then, dimerization of the DNA- bound transposase creates a synaptic DNA complex. After nicking of the first DNA strand, excision of the transposon proceeds through a series of intermediates. The transposase then mediates the insertion of the transposon at a new site by strand transfer. The activity of the wild- type tran
   4332..4484    +  CDS            tnpA (fragment): TN5P_ECOLX - Also known as tnp. Experimental evidence at protein level: Swiss-Prot protein existence level 1. Mediates transposition of transposon Tn5 by a 'cut and paste' mechanism. First, the monomeric transposase binds the 19 bp inverted DNA repeats flanking the transposon. Then, dimerization of the DNA- bound transposase creates a synaptic DNA complex. After nicking of the first DNA strand, excision of the transposon proceeds through a series of intermediates. The transposase then mediates the insertion of the transposon at a new site by strand transfer. The activity of the wild- type tran
   4505..4573    +  CDS            large T antigen (fragment): large T antigen from SV40 (simian virus 40)
   4596..4717    +  polyA_signal   SV40 poly(A) signal: SV40 polyadenylation signal
   4739..4758    -  terminator     T7 terminator (fragment): transcription terminator for bacteriophage T7 RNA polymerase
   4766..4815    -  CDS            SET1 (fragment): solubility-enhancement tag derived from T7 phage gene 10B
   4822..4877    -  misc_feature   MCS: pUC18/19 multiple cloning site
   4890..6656    -  CDS            SENP2: SENP2_HUMAN - Also known as KIAA1331. Experimental evidence at protein level: Swiss-Prot protein existence level 1. Protease that catalyzes two essential functions in the SUMO pathway. The first is the hydrolysis of an alpha-linked peptide bond at the C-terminal end of the small ubiquitin-like modifier (SUMO) propeptides, SUMO1, SUMO2 and SUMO3 leading to the mature form of the proteins. The second is the deconjugation of SUMO1, SUMO2 and SUMO3 from targeted proteins, by cleaving an epsilon-linked peptide bond between the C-terminal glycine of the mature SUMO and the lysine epsilon-amino group
   6657..6690    -  misc_feature   MCS (fragment): multiple cloning site
   6702..1107    -  CDS            pnbA (across the origin): PNBA_BACSU - Also known as estB. Experimental evidence at protein level: Swiss-Prot protein existence level 1. Catalyzes hydrolysis of several beta-lactam antibiotic PNB esters to the corresponding free acid and PNB alcohol. From Bacillus subtilis (strain 168).
