[The description below was written by a language model from this plasmid's Addgene catalogue record and pLannotate feature annotations shown in this document.]
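Description:
V5-BS2-SENP2 (Nuclear Pore) is a 7,058 bp mammalian expression plasmid built on a backbone recorded only as "d0". It is propagated in E. coli through a high-copy ColE1/pUC-type origin and selected with kanamycin via the Tn5-derived NeoR/KanR aminoglycoside phosphotransferase gene. A ColE1 cer site is also annotated, which helps resolve plasmid multimers into monomers. Short Tn5 transposase and SV40 large T antigen fragments in the feature table appear to be backbone remnants rather than functional parts. The table annotates no eukaryotic promoter for the resistance gene, so its use for G418 selection in mammalian cells is not supported by the record.

The payload is a single fusion open reading frame on the minus strand, driven by the CMV immediate-early enhancer and promoter followed by a chimeric β-globin/immunoglobulin intron, which typically improves expression of the transcript. The coding region begins with an N-terminal V5 epitope tag (listed in the catalogue, though not annotated in the feature table). Next comes BS2, which the annotation matches to the Bacillus subtilis esterase pnbA (para-nitrobenzyl esterase) and which spans the sequence origin. A short linker derived from a cloning site joins it to full-length human SENP2, a SUMO protease used here as a nuclear pore-localizing partner. An SV40 poly(A) signal lies just beyond the cassette but is annotated on the opposite strand, so the record does not clearly show how the transcript is terminated.

The stated purpose is to position the BS2 esterase at the nuclear pore in mammalian cells. The associated publication concerns bioorthogonal masked acylating agents for proximity-dependent RNA labelling, which suggests that the localized esterase unmasks such a reagent to label nearby RNAs. The V5 tag allows expression and localization to be checked.
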