Addgene plasmid #220345: V5-BS2-SENP2 (Nuclear Pore)
Purpose: Mammalian expression vector BS2 in nuclear pore
Depositing lab: Bryan Dickinson. Depositing organization: University of Chicago. Publication: Bioorthogonal masked acylating agents for proximity-dependent RNA labelling. Pani S, Qiu T, Kentala K, Azizi SA, Dickinson BC. Nat Chem. 2024 Apr 9. doi: 10.1038/s41557-024-01493-1. PubMed 38594368.
Backbone
  Vector backbone: d0
  Total vector size (bp): 7058
  Vector type: Mammalian Expression
Growth in bacteria
  Bacterial resistance: Kanamycin, 50 μg/mL
  Growth temperature: 37°C
  Growth strain: DH5alpha
  Copy number: Unknown
Gene/Insert
  Gene/Insert name: BS2
  Species: Bacillus subtilis
  Insert size (bp): 3324
  Promoter: CMV
  Tag / fusion protein: V5 tag (N terminal on insert); SENP2 (nuclear pore localized protein) (C terminal on insert)
  Cloning method: Gibson Cloning
  Sequencing primers: 5′ CGCAAATGGGCGGTAGGCGTG
Terms and licenses: Academic/Nonprofit Terms; Industry Terms
How to cite: V5-BS2-SENP2 (Nuclear Pore) was a gift from Bryan Dickinson (Addgene plasmid # 220345 ; http://n2t.net/addgene:220345 ; RRID:Addgene_220345)
